>Addgene plasmid #183920 | GFP-LacI | addgene full sequence | sequence record 364140 | Addgene NGS Result
CCAAAAAAGCCTCCTCACTACTTCTGGAATAGCTCAGAGGCCGAGGCGGCCTCGGCCTCTGCATAAATAA
AAAAAATTAGTCAGCCATGGGGCGGAGAATGGGCGGAACTGGGCGGAGTTAGGGGCGGGATGGGCGGAGT
TAGGGGCGGGACTATGGTTGCTGACTAATTGAGATGCATGCTTTGCATACTTCTGCCTGCTGGGGAGCCT
GGGGACTTTCCACACCTGGTTGCTGACTAATTGAGATGCATGCTTTGCATACTTCTGCCTGCTGGGGAGC
CTGGGGACTTTCCACACCCTAACTGACACACATTCCACAGCTGGTTCTTTCCGCCTCAGGACTCTTCCTT
TTTCAATATTATTGAAGCATTTATCAGGGTTATTGTCTCATGAGCGGATACATATTTGAATGTATTTAGA
AAAATAAACAAATAGGGGTTCCGCGCACATTTCCCCGAAAAGTGCCACCTG
[124 nt withheld, positions 472-595]
C
[91 nt withheld, positions 597-687]
A
[49 nt withheld, positions 689-737]
CCTTTGACGTTGGAGTCCACGTTCTTT
[37 nt withheld, positions 765-801]
ACCCTATCTCGGTCTATTCTTTTGATTTATAAGGGATTTTGCCGATTTCGGCCTATTGGTTAAAAAATGA
GCTGATTTAACAAAAATTTAACGCGAATTTTAACAAAATATTAACGCTTACAATTTACGCCTTAAGATAC
ATTGATGAGTTTGGACAAACCACAACTAGAATGCAGTGAAAAAAATGCTTTATTTGTGAAATTTGTGATG
CTATTGCTTTATTTGTAACCATTATAAGCTGCAATAAACAAGTTAACAACAACAATTGCATTCATTTTAT
GTTTCAGGTTCAGGGGGAGGTGTGGGAGGTTTTTTAAAGCAAGTAAAACCTCTACAAATGTGGTATGGCT
GATTATGATCAGTTATCTAGATCCGGTGGATCCCGGGCCCGCGGTACCGTCGACTGCAGAATTGGTCGGA
AGCATAAAGTGTAAAGCCTGGGGTGCCTAATGAGTGAGCTAACTTACATTAATTGCGTTGCGCTCAAACC
TTCCTCTTCTTCTTAGGAGGCCTCAGGCTGCTTCGGGAAACCTGTCGTGCCAGCTGCATTAATGAATCGG
CCAACGCGCGGGGAGAGGCGGTTTGCGTATTGGGCGCCAGGGTGGTTTTTCTTTTCACCAGTGAGACGGG
CAACAGCTGATTGCCCTTCACCGCCTGGCCCTGAGAGAGTTGCAGCAAGCGGTCCACGCTGGTTTGCCCC
AGCAGGCGAAAATCCTGTTTGATGGTGGTTAACGGCGGGATATAACATGAGCTGTCTTCGGTATCGTCGT
ATCCCACTACCGAGATATCCGCACCAACGCGCAGCCCGGACTCGGTAATGGCGCGCATTGCGCCCAGCGC
CATCTGATCGTTGGCAACCAGCATCGCAGTGGGAACGATGCCCTCATTCAGCATTTGCATGGTTTGTTGA
AAACCGGACATGGCACTCCAGTCGCCTTCCCGTTCCGCTATCGGCTGAATTTGATTGCGAGTGAGATATT
TATGCCAGCCAGCCAGACGCAGACGCGCCGAGACAGAACTTAATGGGCCCGCTAACAGCGCGATTTGCTG
GTGACCCAATGCGACCAGATGCTCCACGCCCAGTCGCGTACCGTCTTCATGGGAGAAAATAATACTGTTG
ATGGGTGTCTGGTCAGAGACATCAAGAAATAACGCCGGAACATTAGTGCAGGCAGCTTCCACAGCAATGG
CATCCTGGTCATCCAGCGGATAGTTAATGATCAGCCCACTGACGCGTTGCGCGAGAAGATTGTGCACCGC
CGCTTTACAGGCTTCGACGCCGCTTCGTTCTACCATCGACACCACCACGCTGGCACCCAGTTGATCGGCG
CGAGATTTAATCGCCGCGACAATTTGCGACGGCGCGTGCAGGGCCAGACTGGAGGTGGCAACGCCAATCA
GCAACGACTGTTTGCCCGCCAGTTGTTGTGCCACGCGGTTGGGAATGTAATTCAGCTCCGCCATCGCCGC
TTCCACTTTTTCCCGCGTTTTCGCAGAAACGTGGCTGGCCTGGTTCACCACGCGGGAAACGGTCTGATAA
GAGACACCGGCATACTCTGCGACATCGTATAACGTTACTGGTTTCACCATGGATCTGAGTCCGGACTTGT
ACAGCTCGTCCATGCCGAGAGTGATCCCGGCGGCGGTCACGAACTCCAGCAGGACCATGTGATCGCGCTT
CTCGTTGGGGTCTTTGCTCAGGGCGGACTGGGTGCTCAGGTAGTGGTTGTCGGGCAGCAGCACGGGGCCG
TCGCCGATGGGGGTGTTCTGCTGGTAGTGGTCGGCGAGCTGCACGCTGCCGTCCTCGATGTTGTGGCGGA
TCTTGAAGTTCACCTTGATGCCGTTCTTCTGCTTGTCGGCCATGATATAGACGTTGTGGCTGTTGTAGTT
GTACTCCAGCTTGTGCCCCAGGATGTTGCCGTCCTCCTTGAAGTCGATGCCCTTCAGCTCGATGCGGTTC
ACCAGGGTGTCGCCCTCGAACTTCACCTCGGCGCGGGTCTTGTAGTTGCCGTCGTCCTTGAAGAAGATGG
TGCGCTCCTGGACGTAGCCTTCGGGCATGGCGGACTTGAAGAAGTCGTGCTGCTTCATGTGGTCGGGGTA
GCGGCTGAAGCACTGCACGCCGTAGGTCAGGGTGGTCACGAGGGTGGGCCAGGGCACGGGCAGCTTGCCG
GTGGTGCAGATGAACTTCAGGGTCAGCTTGCCGTAGGTGGCATCGCCCTCGCCCTCGCCGGACACGCTGA
ACTTGTGGCCGTTTACGTCGCCGTCCAGCTCGACCAGGATGGGCACCACCCCGGTGAACAGCTCCTCGCC
CTTGCTCACCATGGTGGCGACCGGTAGCGCTAGCTTTTTGCAAAAGCCTAGGCCTCCAAAAAAGCCTCCT
CACTACTTCTGGAATAGCTCAGAGGCCGAGGCGGCCTCGGCCTCTGCATAAATAAAAAAAATTAGTCAGC
CATGGGGCGGAGAATGGGCGGAACTGGGCGGAGTTAGGGGCGGGATGGGCGGAGTTAGGGGCGGGACTAT
GGTTGCTGACTAATTGAGATGCATGCTTTGCATACTTCTGCCTGCTGGGGAGCCTGGGGACTTTCCACAC
CTGGTTGCTGACTAATTGAGATGCATGCTTTGCATACTTCTGCCTGCTGGGGAGCCTGGGGACTTTCCAC
ACCCTAACTGACACACATTCCACAGTAATAACTAATGCATGGCGGTAATACGGTTATCCACAGAATCAGG
GGATAACGCAGGAAAGAACATGTGAGCAAAAGGCCAGCAAAAGGCCAGGAACCGTAAAAAGGCCGCGTTG
CTGGCGTTTTTCCATAGGCTCCGCCCCCCTGACGAGCATCACAAAAATCGACGCTCAAGTCAGAGGTGGC
GAAACCCGACAGGACTATAAAGATACCAGGCGTTTCCCCCTGGAAGCTCCCTCGTGCGCTCTCCTGTTCC
GACCCTGCCGCTTACCGGATACCTGTCCGCCTTTCTCCCTTCGGGAAGCGTGGCGCTTTCTCATAGCTCA
CGCTGTAGGTATCTCAGTTCGGTGTAGGTCGTTCGCTCCAAGCTGGGCTGTGTGCACGAACCCCCCGTTC
AGCCCGACCGCTGCGCCTTATCCGGTAACTATCGTCTTGAGTCCAACCCGGTAAGACACGACTTATCGCC
ACTGGCAGCAGCCACTGGTAACAGGATTAGCAGAGCGAGGTATGTAGGCGGTGCTACAGAGTTCTTGAAG
TGGTGGCCTAACTACGGCTACACTAGAAGAACAGTATTTGGTATCTGCGCTCTGCTGAAGCCAGTTACCT
TCGGAAAAAGAGTTGGTAGCTCTTGATCCGGCAAACAAACCACCGCTGGTAGCGGTGGTTTTTTTGTTTG
CAAGCAGCAGATTACGCGCAGAAAAAAAGGATCTCAAGAAGATCCTTTGATCTTTTCTACGGGGTCTGAC
GCTCAGTGGAACGAAAACTCACGTTAAGGGATTTTGGTCATGAGATTATCAAAAAGGATCTTCACCTAGA
TCCTTTTAAATTAAAAATGAAGTTTTAAATCAATCTAAAGTATATATGAGTAACCTGAGGCTATGGCAGG
GCCTGCCGCCCCGACGTTGGCTGCGAGCCCTGGGCCTTCACCCGAACTTGGGGGGTGGGGTGGGGAAAAG
GAAGAAACGCGGGCGTATTGGCCCCAATGGGGTCTCGGTGGGGTATCGACAGAGTGCCAGCCCTGGGACC
GAACCCCGCGTTTATGAACAAACGACCCAACACCGTGCGTTTTATTCTGTCTTTTTATTGCCGTCATAGC
GCGGGTTCCTTCCGGTATTGTCTCCTTCCGTGTTTCAGTTAGCCTCCCCCTAGGGTGGGCGAAGAACTCC
AGCATGAGATCCCCGCGCTGGAGGATCATCCAGCCGGCGTCCCGGAAAACGATTCCGAAGCCCAACCTTT
CATAGAAGGCGGCGGTGGAATCGAAATCTCGTGATGGCAGGTTGGGCGTCGCTTGGTCGGTCATTTCGAA
CCCCAGAGTCCCGCTCAGAAGAACTCGTCAAGAAGGCGATAGAAGGCGATGCGCTGCGAATCGGGAGCGG
CGATACCGTAAAGCACGAGGAAGCGGTCAGCCCATTCGCCGCCAAGCTCTTCAGCAATATCACGGGTAGC
CAACGCTATGTCCTGATAGCGGTCCGCCACACCCAGCCGGCCACAGTCGATGAATCCAGAAAAGCGGCCA
TTTTCCACCATGATATTCGGCAAGCAGGCATCGCCATGGGTCACGACGAGATCCTCGCCGTCGGGCATGC
TCGCCTTGAGCCTGGCGAACAGTTCGGCTGGCGCGAGCCCCTGATGCTCTTCGTCCAGATCATCCTGATC
GACAAGACCGGCTTCCATCCGAGTACGTGCTCGCTCGATGCGATGTTTCGCTTGGTGGTCGAATGGGCAG
GTAGCCGGATCAAGCGTATGCAGCCGCCGCATTGCATCAGCCATGATGGATACTTTCTCGGCAGGAGCAA
GGTGAGATGACAGGAGATCCTGCCCCGGCACTTCGCCCAATAGCAGCCAGTCCCTTCCCGCTTCAGTGAC
AACGTCGAGCACAGCTGCGCAAGGAACGCCCGTCGTGGCCAGCCACGATAGCCGCGCTGCCTCGTCTTGC
AGTTCATTCAGGGCACCGGACAGGTCGGTCTTGACAAAAAGAACCGGGCGCCCCTGCGCTGACAGCCGGA
ACACGGCGGCATCAGAGCAGCCGATTGTCTGTTGTGCCCAGTCATAGCCGAATAGCCTCTCCACCCAAGC
GGCCGGAGAACCTGCGTGCAATCCATCTTGTTCAATCATGCGAAACGATCCTCATCCTGTCTCTTGATCG
ATCTTTGCAAAAGCCTAGGCCT
Features (pLannotate 1.2.2; 16 found; start..end, strand, type, name):
    341..445     -  promoter       AmpR promoter: bla
    472..900     +  rep_origin     f1 ori (sequence partly withheld): f1 bacteriophage origin of replication; arrow indicates direction of (+) strand synthesis
    934..1055    -  polyA_signal   SV40 poly(A) signal: SV40 polyadenylation signal
   1078..1162    -  CDS            large T antigen (fragment): large T antigen from SV40 (simian virus 40)
   1179..1214    -  misc_feature   MCS (fragment): multiple cloning site
   1218..1236    -  promoter       lac UV5 promoter (fragment): E. coli lac promoter with an "up" mutation
   1251..1272    -  protein_bind   CAP binding site: CAP binding activates transcription in the presence of cAMP. E. coli catabolite activator protein
   1324..2388    -  CDS            lacI: lac repressor; lacI; The lac repressor binds to the lac operator to inhibit transcription in E. coli. This inhibition can be relieved by adding lactose or isopropyl-β-D-thiogalactopyranoside (IPTG).
   2407..3123    -  CDS            EGFP: EGFP is a basic (constitutively fluorescent) green fluorescent protein published in 1996, derived from Aequorea victoria. It is reported to be a rapidly-maturing weak dimer with moderate acid sensitivity.
   3148..3477    -  promoter       SV40 promoter: SV40 enhancer and early promoter
   3610..4198    -  rep_origin     ori: high-copy-number ColE1/pMB1/pBR322/pUC origin of replication
   4420..4436    +  polyA_signal   bGH poly(A) signal (fragment): bovine growth hormone polyadenylation signal
   4527..4574    -  polyA_signal   HSV TK poly(A) signal: herpes simplex virus thymidine kinase polyadenylation signal (Cole and Stacy, 1985)
   4633..4785    -  CDS            ble (fragment): BLE_KLEPN - Experimental evidence at protein level: Swiss-Prot protein existence level 1. Binding protein with a strong affinity to the bleomycin family of antibiotics. Binds to CL990; an antimitotic-antibiotic compound. From Klebsiella pneumoniae.
   4806..5600    -  CDS            NeoR/KanR: aminoglycoside phosphotransferase from Tn5; aph(3')-II (or nptII); confers resistance to neomycin, kanamycin, and G418 (Geneticin®)
   5635..339     -  promoter       SV40 promoter (across the origin): SV40 enhancer and early promoter
