[The description below was written by a language model from this plasmid's Addgene catalogue record and pLannotate feature annotations shown in this document.]
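Description:
GFP-LacI is a mammalian expression plasmid of about 5.7 kb, built on the Clontech pEYFP-C1 backbone. According to the depositor, the original CMV promoter was replaced by an "SV2" promoter and the fluorescent protein colour was switched from yellow to green. The feature table agrees with this: an SV40 enhancer/early promoter sits directly upstream of an EGFP coding sequence, which is followed on the same strand by the E. coli lacI coding sequence, giving an N-terminal EGFP fusion to the Lac repressor. Downstream of lacI are short remnants of lac regulatory sequence (a CAP binding site and a lac promoter fragment), a partial multiple cloning site, a small fragment annotated as SV40 large T antigen whose role the record does not explain, and the SV40 polyadenylation signal that terminates the transcript.

The plasmid is propagated in E. coli at high copy number from a ColE1/pUC-type origin and also carries an f1 phage origin. A single Tn5 aminoglycoside phosphotransferase (NeoR/KanR) gene serves both hosts. It is driven by a bacterial bla promoter for kanamycin selection and by a second SV40 early promoter for G418 selection in mammalian cells, with an HSV TK polyadenylation signal. The small ble and bGH poly(A) fragments nearby appear to be incidental annotations.

The fusion protein binds lac operator sequences, so expressing it in cells that carry integrated lacO sites or arrays marks those loci with green fluorescence for microscopy. The associated publication concerns transcription activation and multivalent interactions, a setting in which such reporter-array labelling is used.
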