Addgene plasmid #183920: GFP-LacI
Purpose: Lac repressor labeled with GFP; can be used to label lacO sites
Depositing lab: Karsten Rippe. Depositing organization: Deutsches Krebsforschungszentrum (DKFZ). Publication: Transcription activation is enhanced by multivalent interactions independent of phase separation. Trojanowski J, Frank L, Rademacher A, Mucke N, Grigaitis P, Rippe K. Mol Cell. 2022 May 4. pii: S1097-2765(22)00328-8. doi: 10.1016/j.molcel.2022.04.017. PubMed 35537448.
Backbone
  Vector backbone: pEYFP-C1 (CMV replaced with SV2)
  Backbone manufacturer: Clontech
  Vector type: Mammalian Expression
  Selectable markers: Neomycin (select with G418)
Growth in bacteria
  Bacterial resistance: Kanamycin, 50 μg/mL
  Growth temperature: 37°C
  Growth strain: DH5alpha
  Copy number: High Copy
Gene/Insert
  Gene/Insert name: GFP-LacI
  Species: Synthetic
  Mutation: none
  Entrez Gene: lacI (a.k.a. O3K_19750)
  Promoter: SV2
  Cloning method: Restriction Enzyme; 5′ cloning site AgeI (not destroyed); 3′ cloning site BrGI (not destroyed)
Terms and licenses: Academic/Nonprofit Terms; Industry Terms: Not Available to Industry
Depositor comments: Original pEYFP-C1 (Clontech) backbone CMV replaced by SV2 promoter and Color switch
How to cite: GFP-LacI was a gift from Karsten Rippe (Addgene plasmid # 183920 ; http://n2t.net/addgene:183920 ; RRID:Addgene_183920)
